>Addgene plasmid #107680 | pST1374-Lb-Cpf1-NLS | addgene full sequence | sequence record 323599 | Addgene NGS Result
GACGGATCGGGAGATCTCCCGATCCCCTATGGTGCACTCTCAGTACAATCTGCTCTGATGCCGCATAGTT
AAGCCAGTATCTGCTCCCTGCTTGTGTGTTGGAGGTCGCTGAGTAGTGCGCGAGCAAAATTTAAGCTACA
ACAAGGCAAGGCTTGACCGACAATTGCATGAAGAATCTGCTTAGGGTTAGGCGTTTTGCGCTGCTTCGCG
ATGTACGGGCCAGATATACGCGTTGACATTGATTATTGACTAGTTATTAATAGTAATCAATTACGGGGTC
ATTAGTTCATAGCCCATATATGGAGTTCCGCGTTACATAACTTACGGTAAATGGCCCGCCTGGCTGACCG
CCCAACGACCCCCGCCCATTGACGTCAATAATGACGTATGTTCCCATAGTAACGCCAATAGGGACTTTCC
ATTGACGTCAATGGGTGGAGTATTTACGGTAAACTGCCCACTTGGCAGTACATCAAGTGTATCATATGCC
AAGTACGCCCCCTATTGACGTCAATGACGGTAAATGGCCCGCCTGGCATTATGCCCAGTACATGACCTTA
TGGGACTTTCCTACTTGGCAGTACATCTACGTATTAGTCATCGCTATTACCATGGTGATGCGGTTTTGGC
AGTACATCAATGGGCGTGGATAGCGGTTTGACTCACGGGGATTTCCAAGTCTCCACCCCATTGACGTCAA
TGGGAGTTTGTTTTGGCACCAAAATCAACGGGACTTTCCAAAATGTCGTAACAACTCCGCCCCATTGACG
CAAATGGGCGGTAGGCGTGTACGGTGGGAGGTCTATATAAGCAGAGCTCTCTGGCTAACTAGAGAACCCA
CTGCTTACTGGCTTATCGAAATTAATACGACTCACTATAGGGAGACCCAAGCTGGCTAGCGCCACCATGT
CAAAGCTGGAGAAATTCACCAACTGTTATAGCCTGTCTAAGACCCTGCGCTTCAAGGCAATCCCAGTGGG
CAAGACACAAGAGAACATTGACAACAAACGGCTCCTGGTGGAGGATGAGAAGAGGGCTGAAGATTACAAG
GGCGTTAAGAAGCTGCTGGATAGGTACTATCTGTCATTCATCAACGATGTCCTCCACAGTATCAAGCTGA
AGAATCTGAACAATTACATTTCTCTGTTCCGGAAGAAGACACGGACCGAGAAGGAGAACAAAGAGCTGGA
GAATCTGGAGATCAACCTGAGGAAAGAAATAGCTAAGGCTTTCAAAGGGAACGAGGGTTACAAGTCCCTG
TTCAAGAAAGACATTATCGAGACTATTCTGCCTGAGTTCCTGGACGATAAAGATGAGATCGCCCTCGTCA
ATTCCTTCAATGGGTTTACCACAGCCTTTACCGGCTTCTTCGACAATAGAGAGAATATGTTCTCTGAAGA
GGCCAAATCCACTAGCATCGCCTTTCGCTGCATAAACGAGAACCTGACTAGGTACATCAGCAATATGGAC
ATCTTTGAGAAAGTCGATGCCATATTCGACAAACATGAGGTGCAGGAGATTAAGGAGAAGATCCTGAACT
CAGATTACGATGTCGAAGATTTCTTCGAGGGAGAGTTCTTCAACTTCGTGCTCACACAAGAGGGCATTGA
TGTGTACAATGCAATCATTGGAGGGTTCGTGACAGAGAGTGGCGAGAAGATAAAGGGCCTGAACGAGTAT
ATCAACCTCTACAACCAGAAAACCAAGCAGAAACTGCCTAAGTTCAAGCCACTGTACAAACAAGTGCTCT
CAGATAGGGAAAGCCTGAGCTTCTACGGTGAAGGGTATACATCAGATGAAGAAGTGCTCGAAGTGTTCCG
CAACACCCTCAATAAGAACAGTGAAATCTTCTCTTCAATCAAGAAGCTGGAGAAACTGTTCAAGAATTTC
GATGAGTACTCCTCTGCCGGAATCTTTGTGAAGAATGGCCCTGCAATATCCACTATTAGCAAAGACATCT
TTGGCGAGTGGAACGTTATCAGGGATAAGTGGAATGCCGAGTACGATGATATTCATCTCAAGAAGAAAGC
CGTGGTTACAGAGAAATACGAGGATGATAGACGCAAGAGCTTTAAGAAGATTGGTAGCTTCTCTCTCGAA
CAGCTGCAGGAGTACGCCGACGCTGACCTGTCAGTCGTGGAGAAACTCAAGGAGATCATAATCCAGAAGG
TGGATGAAATCTACAAAGTGTATGGAAGCTCTGAGAAACTCTTCGATGCAGACTTTGTTCTGGAGAAGAG
TCTGAAGAAGAACGACGCAGTGGTTGCTATCATGAAGGACCTGCTGGATTCTGTTAAGTCTTTCGAGAAT
TACATTAAGGCATTCTTTGGTGAAGGGAAGGAGACAAATAGGGACGAGAGCTTCTATGGCGACTTTGTTC
TGGCCTACGACATCCTCCTCAAGGTTGACCACATCTATGACGCTATACGGAATTACGTTACCCAGAAGCC
CTATAGCAAAGACAAGTTCAAGCTGTATTTCCAGAATCCACAGTTTATGGGTGGGTGGGATAAAGACAAA
GAAACAGATTACAGGGCCACTATCCTGCGGTACGGCAGCAAATACTATCTGGCTATCATGGATAAGAAGT
ACGCCAAATGCCTCCAGAAGATCGACAAGGACGACGTGAACGGTAACTACGAGAAGATCAATTACAAGCT
CCTGCCAGGACCTAACAAGATGCTGCCCAAGGTGTTCTTCTCCAAGAAATGGATGGCCTACTATAACCCA
AGCGAGGACATTCAGAAGATATACAAGAATGGGACATTCAAGAAGGGCGATATGTTCAACCTCAACGACT
GCCACAAGCTGATTGATTTCTTCAAGGATAGCATTTCTCGCTATCCCAAGTGGTCTAATGCATACGATTT
CAACTTCAGCGAGACTGAGAAGTACAAAGACATCGCTGGCTTCTACCGGGAGGTGGAAGAGCAAGGCTAT
AAGGTGTCATTCGAATCCGCTTCTAAGAAGGAAGTGGATAAGCTCGTGGAAGAGGGTAAGCTGTACATGT
TCCAGATATACAACAAAGACTTCAGCGATAAGAGCCACGGCACTCCAAACCTCCATACTATGTATTTCAA
GCTGCTGTTTGACGAGAACAACCACGGACAGATTAGGCTGTCAGGAGGCGCAGAACTCTTCATGCGCAGA
GCTTCACTGAAGAAGGAGGAACTCGTTGTCCACCCAGCCAATAGCCCTATAGCCAATAAGAATCCAGACA
ATCCTAAGAAAACCACTACTCTGTCTTACGATGTGTATAAGGATAAGAGATTCTCTGAAGATCAGTACGA
ACTGCACATACCCATTGCCATTAACAAGTGCCCTAAGAACATCTTCAAGATTAACACAGAGGTTAGAGTG
CTCCTGAAACACGACGATAACCCTTATGTTATAGGCATTGATCGCGGAGAGAGAAACCTGCTGTACATCG
TCGTGGTGGACGGCAAAGGCAACATCGTGGAACAGTACAGTCTCAATGAAATCATTAACAATTTCAACGG
AATCCGCATTAAGACCGACTACCATTCTCTCCTCGACAAGAAGGAGAAAGAAAGGTTCGAAGCAAGACAG
AATTGGACAAGTATAGAGAATATCAAAGAACTGAAGGCTGGGTACATCTCTCAGGTTGTGCACAAGATAT
GTGAGCTGGTGGAGAAGTACGACGCTGTTATCGCCCTCGAGGACCTGAATAGCGGCTTCAAGAACTCCAG
GGTGAAGGTGGAGAAGCAGGTGTATCAGAAGTTCGAGAAGATGCTGATCGACAAGCTCAACTATATGGTG
GACAAGAAATCCAATCCTTGCGCTACTGGTGGAGCCCTGAAGGGCTATCAAATCACCAATAAGTTCGAAT
CTTTCAAGTCTATGAGCACCCAGAATGGCTTCATCTTCTACATACCCGCATGGCTGACATCCAAGATTGA
TCCCTCTACCGGATTTGTTAATCTGCTCAAGACTAAGTACACCTCTATTGCTGACTCAAAGAAGTTCATA
TCATCATTTGACCGCATCATGTACGTGCCAGAAGAGGACCTGTTCGAGTTTGCCCTGGATTACAAGAATT
TCTCTCGGACTGACGCCGACTACATCAAGAAGTGGAAGCTCTACTCTTATGGTAATCGGATTCGCATATT
CCGCAATCCCAAGAAGAATAACGTGTTCGATTGGGAGGAAGTTTGCCTCACCAGCGCTTACAAGGAGCTG
TTCAATAAGTATGGGATTAACTACCAGCAGGGCGACATAAGAGCCCTGCTGTGCGAACAATCTGATAAGG
CATTCTATTCCTCTTTCATGGCACTGATGTCACTGATGCTGCAAATGCGCAATTCCATCACCGGAAGAAC
AGACGTGGACTTTCTGATCTCTCCTGTCAAGAACTCAGATGGCATCTTCTACGATTCCCGCAACTATGAA
GCACAGGAGAATGCTATCCTGCCTAAGAATGCCGATGCAAATGGAGCCTATAACATCGCCAGAAAGGTCC
TCTGGGCCATAGGACAATTCAAGAAAGCTGAAGATGAGAAGCTGGACAAGGTGAAGATCGCCATTTCAAA
CAAAGAGTGGCTCGAATATGCTCAGACCTCAGTGAAGCATGGATCACCCAAGAAGAAACGGAAAGTGTGA
GGGCCCTTCGAAGGTAAGCCTATCCCTAACCCTCTCCTCGGTCTCGATTCTACGCGTACCGGTCATCATC
ACCATCACCATTGAGTTTAAACCCGCTGATCAGCCTCGACTGTGCCTTCTAGTTGCCAGCCATCTGTTGT
TTGCCCCTCCCCCGTGCCTTCCTTGACCCTGGAAGGTGCCACTCCCACTGTCCTTTCCTAATAAAATGAG
GAAATTGCATCGCATTGTCTGAGTAGGTGTCATTCTATTCTGGGGGGTGGGGTGGGGCAGGACAGCAAGG
GGGAGGATTGGGAAGACAATAGCAGGCATGCTGGGGATGCGGTGGGCTCTATGGCTTCTGAGGCGGAAAG
AACCAGCTGGGGCTCTAGGGGGTATCCCC
[124 nt withheld, positions 5000-5123]
C
[91 nt withheld, positions 5125-5215]
A
[49 nt withheld, positions 5217-5265]
CCTTTGACGTTGGAGTCCACGTTCTTT
[37 nt withheld, positions 5293-5329]
ACCCTATCTCGGTCTATTCTTTTGATTTATAAGGGATTTTGCCGATTTCGGCCTATTGGTTAAAAAATGA
GCTGATTTAACAAAAATTTAACGCGAATTAATTCTGTGGAATGTGTGTCAGTTAGGGTGTGGAAAGTCCC
CAGGCTCCCCAGCAGGCAGAAGTATGCAAAGCATGCATCTCAATTAGTCAGCAACCAGGTGTGGAAAGTC
CCCAGGCTCCCCAGCAGGCAGAAGTATGCAAAGCATGCATCTCAATTAGTCAGCAACCATAGTCCCGCCC
CTAACTCCGCCCATCCCGCCCCTAACTCCGCCCAGTTCCGCCCATTCTCCGCCCCATGGCTGACTAATTT
TTTTTATTTATGCAGAGGCCGAGGCCGCCTCTGCCTCTGAGCTATTCCAGAAGTAGTGAGGAGGCTTTTT
TGGAGGCCTAGGCTTTTGCAAAAAGCTCCCGGGAGCTTGTATATCCATTTTCGGATCTGATCAGCACGTG
TTGACAATTAATCATCGGCATAGTATATCGGCATAGTATAATACGACAAGGTGAGGAACTAAACCATGGC
CAAGCCTTTGTCTCAAGAAGAATCCACCCTCATTGAAAGAGCAACGGCTACAATCAACAGCATCCCCATC
TCTGAAGACTACAGCGTCGCCAGCGCAGCTCTCTCTAGCGACGGCCGCATCTTCACTGGTGTCAATGTAT
ATCATTTTACTGGGGGACCTTGTGCAGAACTCGTGGTGCTGGGCACTGCTGCTGCTGCGGCAGCTGGCAA
CCTGACTTGTATCGTCGCGATCGGAAATGAGAACAGGGGCATCTTGAGCCCCTGCGGACGGTGCCGACAG
GTGCTTCTCGATCTGCATCCTGGGATCAAAGCCATAGTGAAGGACAGTGATGGACAGCCGACGGCAGTTG
GGATTCGTGAATTGCTGCCCTCTGGTTATGTGTGGGAGGGCTAAGCACTTCGTGGCCGAGGAGCAGGACT
GACACGTGCTACGAGATTTCGATTCCACCGCCGCCTTCTATGAAAGGTTGGGCTTCGGAATCGTTTTCCG
GGACGCCGGCTGGATGATCCTCCAGCGCGGGGATCTCATGCTGGAGTTCTTCGCCCACCCCAACTTGTTT
ATTGCAGCTTATAATGGTTACAAATAAAGCAATAGCATCACAAATTTCACAAATAAAGCATTTTTTTCAC
TGCATTCTAGTTGTGGTTTGTCCAAACTCATCAATGTATCTTATCATGTCTGTATACCGTCGACCTCTAG
CTAGAGCTTGGCGTAATCATGGTCATAGCTGTTTCCTGTGTGAAATTGTTATCCGCTCACAATTCCACAC
AACATACGAGCCGGAAGCATAAAGTGTAAAGCCTGGGGTGCCTAATGAGTGAGCTAACTCACATTAATTG
CGTTGCGCTCACTGCCCGCTTTCCAGTCGGGAAACCTGTCGTGCCAGCTGCATTAATGAATCGGCCAACG
CGCGGGGAGAGGCGGTTTGCGTATTGGGCGCTCTTCCGCTTCCTCGCTCACTGACTCGCTGCGCTCGGTC
GTTCGGCTGCGGCGAGCGGTATCAGCTCACTCAAAGGCGGTAATACGGTTATCCACAGAATCAGGGGATA
ACGCAGGAAAGAACATGTGAGCAAAAGGCCAGCAAAAGGCCAGGAACCGTAAAAAGGCCGCGTTGCTGGC
GTTTTTCCATAGGCTCCGCCCCCCTGACGAGCATCACAAAAATCGACGCTCAAGTCAGAGGTGGCGAAAC
CCGACAGGACTATAAAGATACCAGGCGTTTCCCCCTGGAAGCTCCCTCGTGCGCTCTCCTGTTCCGACCC
TGCCGCTTACCGGATACCTGTCCGCCTTTCTCCCTTCGGGAAGCGTGGCGCTTTCTCATAGCTCACGCTG
TAGGTATCTCAGTTCGGTGTAGGTCGTTCGCTCCAAGCTGGGCTGTGTGCACGAACCCCCCGTTCAGCCC
GACCGCTGCGCCTTATCCGGTAACTATCGTCTTGAGTCCAACCCGGTAAGACACGACTTATCGCCACTGG
CAGCAGCCACTGGTAACAGGATTAGCAGAGCGAGGTATGTAGGCGGTGCTACAGAGTTCTTGAAGTGGTG
GCCTAACTACGGCTACACTAGAAGAACAGTATTTGGTATCTGCGCTCTGCTGAAGCCAGTTACCTTCGGA
AAAAGAGTTGGTAGCTCTTGATCCGGCAAACAAACCACCGCTGGTAGCGGTGGTTTTTTTGTTTGCAAGC
AGCAGATTACGCGCAGAAAAAAAGGATCTCAAGAAGATCCTTTGATCTTTTCTACGGGGTCTGACGCTCA
GTGGAACGAAAACTCACGTTAAGGGATTTTGGTCATGAGATTATCAAAAAGGATCTTCACCTAGATCCTT
TTAAATTAAAAATGAAGTTTTAAATCAATCTAAAGTATATATGAGTAAACTTGGTCTGACAGTTACCAAT
GCTTAATCAGTGAGGCACCTATCTCAGCGATCTGTCTATTTCGTTCATCCATAGTTGCCTGACTCCCCGT
CGTGTAGATAACTACGATACGGGAGGGCTTACCATCTGGCCCCAGTGCTGCAATGATACCGCGAGACCCA
CGCTCACCGGCTCCAGATTTATCAGCAATAAACCAGCCAGCCGGAAGGGCCGAGCGCAGAAGTGGTCCTG
CAACTTTATCCGCCTCCATCCAGTCTATTAATTGTTGCCGGGAAGCTAGAGTAAGTAGTTCGCCAGTTAA
TAGTTTGCGCAACGTTGTTGCCATTGCTACAGGCATCGTGGTGTCACGCTCGTCGTTTGGTATGGCTTCA
TTCAGCTCCGGTTCCCAACGATCAAGGCGAGTTACATGATCCCCCATGTTGTGCAAAAAAGCGGTTAGCT
CCTTCGGTCCTCCGATCGTTGTCAGAAGTAAGTTGGCCGCAGTGTTATCACTCATGGTTATGGCAGCACT
GCATAATTCTCTTACTGTCATGCCATCCGTAAGATGCTTTTCTGTGACTGGTGAGTACTCAACCAAGTCA
TTCTGAGAATAGTGTATGCGGCGACCGAGTTGCTCTTGCCCGGCGTCAATACGGGATAATACCGCGCCAC
ATAGCAGAACTTTAAAAGTGCTCATCATTGGAAAACGTTCTTCGGGGCGAAAACTCTCAAGGATCTTACC
GCTGTTGAGATCCAGTTCGATGTAACCCACTCGTGCACCCAACTGATCTTCAGCATCTTTTACTTTCACC
AGCGTTTCTGGGTGAGCAAAAACAGGAAGGCAAAATGCCGCAAAAAAGGGAATAAGGGCGACACGGAAAT
GTTGAATACTCATACTCTTCCTTTTTCAATATTATTGAAGCATTTATCAGGGTTATTGTCTCATGAGCGG
ATACATATTTGAATGTATTTAGAAAAATAAACAAATAGGGGTTCCGCGCACATTTCCCCGAAAAGTGCCA
CCTGACGTC
Features (pLannotate 1.2.2; 22 found; start..end, strand, type, name):
     28..80      -  misc_feature   bom (fragment): basis of mobility region from pBR322
    235..614     +  enhancer       CMV enhancer: human cytomegalovirus immediate early enhancer
    615..818     +  promoter       CMV promoter: human cytomegalovirus (CMV) immediate early promoter
    814..847     +  LTR            5' LTR (truncated) (fragment): truncated 5' long terminal repeat (LTR) from HIV-1
    863..881     +  promoter       T7 promoter: promoter for bacteriophage T7 RNA polymerase
   4633..4674    +  CDS            V5 tag: epitope tag from simian virus 5
   4730..4954    +  polyA_signal   bGH poly(A) signal: bovine growth hormone polyadenylation signal
   4958..4979    +  promoter       SV40 promoter (fragment): SV40 enhancer and early promoter
   5000..5428    +  rep_origin     f1 ori (sequence partly withheld): f1 bacteriophage origin of replication; arrow indicates direction of (+) strand synthesis
   5442..5771    +  promoter       SV40 promoter: SV40 enhancer and early promoter
   5819..5866    +  promoter       EM7 promoter: synthetic bacterial promoter&nbsp
   5885..6283    +  CDS            BSD: blasticidin S deaminase; Aspergillus terreus BSD; confers resistance to blasticidin
   6284..6311    +  CDS            BleoR (fragment): antibiotic-binding protein; Sh ble from Streptoalloteichus hindustanus; confers resistance to bleomycin, phleomycin, and Zeocin™
   6321..6446    +  CDS            ble (fragment): BLE_KLEPN - Experimental evidence at protein level: Swiss-Prot protein existence level 1. Binding protein with a strong affinity to the bleomycin family of antibiotics. Binds to CL990; an antimitotic-antibiotic compound. From Klebsiella pneumoniae.
   6441..6562    +  polyA_signal   SV40 poly(A) signal: SV40 polyadenylation signal
   6635..6651    -  protein_bind   lac operator: The lac repressor binds to the lac operator to inhibit transcription in E. coli. This inhibition can be relieved by adding lactose or isopropyl-β-D-thiogalactopyranoside (IPTG). lac repressor encoded by lacI
   6659..6689    -  promoter       lac promoter: promoter for the E. coli lac operon
   6704..6725    -  protein_bind   CAP binding site: CAP binding activates transcription in the presence of cAMP. E. coli catabolite activator protein
   6738..6830    -  CDS            lacI (fragment): lac repressor; lacI; The lac repressor binds to the lac operator to inhibit transcription in E. coli. This inhibition can be relieved by adding lactose or isopropyl-β-D-thiogalactopyranoside (IPTG).
   7013..7601    -  rep_origin     ori: high-copy-number ColE1/pMB1/pBR322/pUC origin of replication
   7772..8632    -  CDS            AmpR: β-lactamase; bla; confers resistance to ampicillin, carbenicillin, and related antibiotics
   8633..8737    -  promoter       AmpR promoter: bla
