[The description below was written by a language model from this plasmid's Addgene catalogue record and pLannotate feature annotations shown in this document.]
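Description:
pST1374-Lb-Cpf1-NLS is a mammalian expression plasmid of about 8.8 kb that produces the CRISPR nuclease LbCpf1 (Cas12a from Lachnospiraceae bacterium), built on an existing mammalian expression backbone from the same repository. It is maintained in E. coli as a high-copy plasmid through a ColE1/pUC-type origin and selected with ampicillin via the bla gene and its native promoter. An f1 origin is also present, along with small remnants of lac regulatory sequence and a bom fragment that are carried over from the backbone.

The roughly 3.7 kb LbCpf1 insert is driven by the human CMV immediate-early enhancer and promoter and terminated by the bovine growth hormone polyadenylation signal. A T7 promoter sits just downstream of the CMV promoter, which would in principle allow in vitro transcription of the coding sequence. The automated annotation does not label the Cpf1 open reading frame itself, but the unannotated gap between the T7 promoter and the bGH signal matches the stated insert size. A V5 epitope tag is annotated near the 3′ end of this region, although whether it is in frame with the nuclease is not stated. The plasmid name indicates a nuclear localisation signal, which is likewise not annotated.

A second cassette places the blasticidin S deaminase gene under tandem SV40 and EM7 promoters with an SV40 polyadenylation signal, offering blasticidin selection of transfected mammalian cells. The short bleomycin-resistance fragments next to it appear to be non-functional leftovers. The plasmid carries no guide RNA cassette, so a crRNA must be supplied separately. It was deposited with work on Cpf1-based cytidine base editing, though its role in that work is not recorded.
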