Addgene plasmid #107680: pST1374-Lb-Cpf1-NLS
Purpose: Expresses LbCpf1 in mammalian cells
Depositing lab: Jia Chen. Depositing organization: ShanghaiTech University. Publication: Base editing with a Cpf1-cytidine deaminase fusion. Li X, Wang Y, Liu Y, Yang B, Wang X, Wei J, Lu Z, Zhang Y, Wu J, Huang X, Yang L, Chen J. Nat Biotechnol. 2018 Mar 19. pii: nbt.4102. doi: 10.1038/nbt.4102. PubMed 29553573.
Backbone
  Vector backbone: Addgene 44758
  Vector type: Mammalian Expression
Growth in bacteria
  Bacterial resistance: Ampicillin, 100 μg/mL
  Growth temperature: 37°C
  Growth strain: DH5alpha
  Copy number: High Copy
Gene/Insert
  Gene/Insert name: LbCpf1
  Species: Lachnospiraceae bacterium
  Insert size (bp): 3711
  Promoter: CMV
  Cloning method: Restriction Enzyme; 5′ cloning site unknown (unknown if destroyed); 3′ cloning site unknown (unknown if destroyed)
  Sequencing primers: 5′ CMV; 3′ BGH poly reverse
Terms and licenses: Academic/Nonprofit Terms; Industry Terms: Not Available to Industry
How to cite: pST1374-Lb-Cpf1-NLS was a gift from Jia Chen (Addgene plasmid # 107680 ; http://n2t.net/addgene:107680 ; RRID:Addgene_107680)
